>Addgene plasmid #234191 | pAIP4_1NG6 | addgene full sequence | sequence record 464156 | Addgene NGS Result
GCGAACGTGAAGCGACTGCTGCTGCAAAACGTCTGCGACCTGAGCAACAACATGAATGGTCTTCGGTTTC
CGTGTTTCGTAAAGTCTGGAAACGCGGAAGTCAGCGCCCTGCACCATTATGTTCCGGATCTGCATCGCAG
GATGCTGCTGGCTACCCTGTGGAACACCTACATCTGTATTAACGAAGCGCTGGCATTGACCCTGAGTGAT
TTTTCTCTGGTCCCGCCGCATCCATACCGCCAGTTGTTTACCCTCACAACGTTCCAGTAACCGGGCATGT
TCATCATCAGTAACCCGTATCGTGAGCATCCTCTCTCGTTTCATCGGTATCATTACCCCCATGAACAGAA
ATCCCCCTTACACGGAGGCATCAGTGACCAAACAGGAAAAAACCGCCCTTAACATGGCCCGCTTTATCAG
AAGCCAGACATTAACGCTTCTGGAGAAACTCAACGAGCTGGACGCGGATGAACAGGCAGACATCTGTGAA
TCGCTTCACGACCACGCTGATGAGCTTTACCGCAGCTGCCTCGCGCGTTTCGGTGATGACGGTGAAAACC
TCTGACACATGCAGCTCCCGGAGACGGTCACAGCTTGTCTGTAAGCGGATGCCGGGAGCAGACAAGCCCG
TCAGGGCGCGTCAGCGGGTGTTGGCGGGTGTCGGGGCGCAGCCATGACCCAGTCACGTAGCGATAGCGGA
GTGTATACTGGCTTAACTATGCGGCATCAGAGCAGATTGTACTGAGAGTGCACCATTGCGGTGTGAAATA
CCGCACAGATGCGTAAGGAGAAAATACCGCATCAGGCGCTCTTCCGCTTCCTCGCTCACTGACTCGCTGC
GCTCGGTCGTTCGGCTGCGGCGAGCGGTATCAGCTCACTCAAAGGCGGTAATACGGTTATCCACAGAATC
AGGGGATAACGCAGGAAAGAACATGTGAGCAAAAGGCCAGCAAAAGGCCAGGAACCGTAAAAAGGCCGCG
TTGCTGGCGTTTTTCCATAGGCTCCGCCCCCCTGACGAGCATCACAAAAATCGACGCTCAAGTCAGAGGT
GGCGAAACCCGACAGGACTATAAAGATACCAGGCGTTTCCCCCTGGAAGCTCCCTCGTGCGCTCTCCTGT
TCCGACCCTGCCGCTTACCGGATACCTGTCCGCCTTTCTCCCTTCGGGAAGCGTGGCGCTTTCTCATAGC
TCACGCTGTAGGTATCTCAGTTCGGTGTAGGTCGTTCGCTCCAAGCTGGGCTGTGTGCACGAACCCCCCG
TTCAGCCCGACCGCTGCGCCTTATCCGGTAACTATCGTCTTGAGTCCAACCCGGTAAGACACGACTTATC
GCCACTGGCAGCAGCCACTGGTAACAGGATTAGCAGAGCGAGGTATGTAGGCGGTGCTACAGAGTTCTTG
AAGTGGTGGCCTAACTACGGCTACACTAGAAGGACAGTATTTGGTATCTGCGCTCTGCTGAAGCCAGTTA
CCTTCGGAAAAAGAGTTGGTAGCTCTTGATCCGGCAAACAAACCACCGCTGGTAGCGGTGGTTTTTTTGT
TTGCAAGCAGCAGATTACGCGCAGAAAAAAAGGATCTCAAGAAGATCCTTTGATCTTTTCTACGGGGTCT
GACGCTCAGTGGAACGAAAACTCACGTTAAGGGATTTTGGTCATGAACAATAAAACTGTCTGCTTACATA
AACAGTAATACAAGGGGTGTTATGAGCCATATTCAACGGGAAACGTCTTGCTCTAGGCCGCGATTAAATT
CCAACATGGATGCTGATTTATATGGGTATAAATGGGCTCGCGATAATGTCGGGCAATCAGGTGCGACAAT
CTATCGATTGTATGGGAAGCCCGATGCGCCAGAGTTGTTTCTGAAACATGGCAAAGGTAGCGTTGCCAAT
GATGTTACAGATGAGATGGTCAGACTAAACTGGCTGACGGAATTTATGCCTCTTCCGACCATCAAGCATT
TTATCCGTACTCCTGATGATGCATGGTTACTCACCACTGCGATCCCCGGGAAAACAGCATTCCAGGTATT
AGAAGAATATCCTGATTCAGGTGAAAATATTGTTGATGCGCTGGCAGTGTTCCTGCGCCGGTTGCATTCG
ATTCCTGTTTGTAATTGTCCTTTTAACAGCGATCGCGTATTTCGTCTCGCTCAGGCGCAATCACGAATGA
ATAACGGTTTGGTTGATGCGAGTGATTTTGATGACGAGCGTAATGGCTGGCCTGTTGAACAAGTCTGGAA
AGAAATGCATAAACTTTTGCCATTCTCACCGGATTCAGTCGTCACTCATGGTGATTTCTCACTTGATAAC
CTTATTTTTGACGAGGGGAAATTAATAGGTTGTATTGATGTTGGACGAGTCGGAATCGCAGACCGATACC
AGGATCTTGCCATCCTATGGAACTGCCTCGGTGAGTTTTCTCCTTCATTACAGAAACGGCTTTTTCAAAA
ATATGGTATTGATAATCCTGATATGAATAAATTGCAGTTTCATTTGATGCTCGATGAGTTTTTCTAAGAA
TTAATTCATGAGCGGATACATATTTGAATGTATTTAGAAAAATAAACAAATAGGGGTTCCGCGCACATTT
CCCCGAAAAGTGCCACCTAAATTGTAAGCGTTAATATTTTGTTAAAATTCGCGTTAAATTTTTGTTAAAT
CAGCTCATTTTTTAACCAATAGGCCGAAATCGGCAAAATCCCTTATAAATCAAAAGAATAGACCGAGATA
GGGT
[37 nt withheld, positions 2735-2771]
AAAGAACGTGGACTCCAACGTCAAAGG
[49 nt withheld, positions 2799-2847]
T
[91 nt withheld, positions 2849-2939]
G
[124 nt withheld, positions 2941-3064]
CCCATTCGCCAATCCGGATATAGTTCCTCCTTTCAGCAAAAAACCCCTCAAGACCCGTTTAGAGGCCCCA
AGGGGTTATGCTAGTTATTGCTCAGCGGTGGCAGCAGCCAACTCAGCTTCCTTTCGGGCTTTGTTAGCAG
CCGGATCTCAGTGGTGGTGGTGGTGGTGCTCGAGTCATTACGAACCGGACAGCTGAGAGCTGACCAATTT
GTTAATCAGGCTACCATCAGCCTTACCCTTGACTTTCGGCATAATTGCGCCCATCACCTTGCCCATGTCA
GCTTTGGACGACGCACCAACCTCCGCAATGGTTTCATTAACAATGGTACGCAGCTCCTCTTCAGACAGCT
GTTCCGGCAGGTACACTTCCAGGATGTCGAGTTCTTTCTGCACCTTATCAACCAGGTCCAGGCGATTCGC
GTTGCTGAACTCTTGCAGGCTGTCTTTACGTTGTTTCAGCTCACGGCTCAGAACGGTCAACTCTTCATCT
TCAGTCAAGCTATCTTTCTTAAGTTTGATCGCCTCGTTTTGCAAGGACGCCTTAACCATACGCACCACCG
TTAATTTGTCCTTCTCGCGGTTCTTCATATACAGCTTCATATCTTGATTCAACCTTTCTAATAGTGACAT
TCCAGAGCCGCCAATCTGTTCACGGTGGGCTTCAATGATGTCGTTGTCTTCCATGTCCAGGTCTTCCGGC
GCTTGATCTGCCTGGATGCGAATACCGTCATACAGGAAACGCAGGCTATCCATTTCCTTGCCCTGACGTT
TGGCAAACGCTTCCATCAGGCGACGCAGCGGCGTGGTCTTTTTGATCTTAAAGAAAATTTCAGAGCTGCC
GTCACTAACTTTCAGGTTAATATGGGTTTCCGGTTTCACTTCCGGCTTGACTTCCGGCTTTGCTTCTTGG
TTGACTTCCGAATCTTGCAGGCTACCGTGGTGATGGTGATGGTGATGATGGTGATGAATCTTCGCCATCA
TATGTATATCTCCTTCTTAAAGTTAAACAAAATTATTTCTAGAGGGGAATTGTTATCCGCTCACAATTCC
CCTATAGTGAGTCGTATTAATTTCGCGGGATCGAGATCGATCTCGATCCTCTACGCCGGACGCATCGTGG
CCGGCATCACCGGCGCCACAGGTGCGGTTGCTGGCGCCTATATCGCCGACATCACCGATGGGGAAGATCG
GGCTCGCCACTTCGGGCTCATGAGCGCTTGTTTCGGCGTGGGTATGGTGGCAGGCCCCGTGGCCGGGGGA
CTGTTGGGCGCCATCTCCTTGCATGCACCATTCCTTGCGGCGGCGGTGCTCAACGGCCTCAACCTACTAC
TGGGCTGCTTCCTAATGCAGGAGTCGCATAAGGGAGAGCGTCGAGATCCCGGACACCATCGAATGGCGCA
AAACCTTTCGCGGTATGGCATGATAGCGCCCGGAAGAGAGTCAATTCAGGGTGGTGAATGTGAAACCAGT
AACGTTATACGATGTCGCAGAGTATGCCGGTGTCTCTTATCAGACCGTTTCCCGCGTGGTGAACCAGGCC
AGCCACGTTTCTGCGAAAACGCGGGAAAAAGTGGAAGCGGCGATGGCGGAGCTGAATTACATTCCCAACC
GCGTGGCACAACAACTGGCGGGCAAACAGTCGTTGCTGATTGGCGTTGCCACCTCCAGTCTGGCCCTGCA
CGCGCCGTCGCAAATTGTCGCGGCGATTAAATCTCGCGCCGATCAACTGGGTGCCAGCGTGGTGGTGTCG
ATGGTAGAACGAAGCGGCGTCGAAGCCTGTAAAGCGGCGGTGCACAATCTTCTCGCGCAACGCGTCAGTG
GGCTGATCATTAACTATCCGCTGGATGACCAGGATGCCATTGCTGTGGAAGCTGCCTGCACTAATGTTCC
GGCGTTATTTCTTGATGTCTCTGACCAGACACCCATCAACAGTATTATTTTCTCCCATGAAGACGGTACG
CGACTGGGCGTGGAGCATCTGGTCGCATTGGGTCACCAGCAAATCGCGCTGTTAGCGGGCCCATTAAGTT
CTGTCTCGGCGCGTCTGCGTCTGGCTGGCTGGCATAAATATCTCACTCGCAATCAAATTCAGCCGATAGC
GGAACGGGAAGGCGACTGGAGTGCCATGTCCGGTTTTCAACAAACCATGCAAATGCTGAATGAGGGCATC
GTTCCCACTGCGATGCTGGTTGCCAACGATCAGATGGCGCTGGGCGCAATGCGCGCCATTACCGAGTCCG
GGCTGCGCGTTGGTGCGGACATCTCGGTAGTGGGATACGACGATACCGAAGACAGCTCATGTTATATCCC
GCCGTTAACCACCATCAAACAGGATTTTCGCCTGCTGGGGCAAACCAGCGTGGACCGCTTGCTGCAACTC
TCTCAGGGCCAGGCGGTGAAGGGCAATCAGCTGTTGCCCGTCTCACTGGTGAAAAGAAAAACCACCCTGG
CGCCCAATACGCAAACCGCCTCTCCCCGCGCGTTGGCCGATTCATTAATGCAGCTGGCACGACAGGTTTC
CCGACTGGAAAGCGGGCAGTGAGCGCAACGCAATTAATGTAAGTTAGCTCACTCATTAGGCACCGGGATC
TCGACCGATGCCCTTGAGAGCCTTCAACCCAGTCAGCTCCTTCCGGTGGGCGCGGGGCATGACTATCGTC
GCCGCACTTATGACTGTCTTCTTTATCATGCAACTCGTAGGACAGGTGCCGGCAGCGCTCTGGGTCATTT
TCGGCGAGGACCGCTTTCGCTGGAGCGCGACGATGATCGGCCTGTCGCTTGCGGTATTCGGAATCTTGCA
CGCCCTCGCTCAAGCCTTCGTCACTGGTCCCGCCACCAAACGTTTCGGCGAGAAGCAGGCCATTATCGCC
GGCATGGCGGCCCCACGGGTGCGCATGATCGTGCTCCTGTCGTTGAGGACCCGGCTAGGCTGGCGGGGTT
GCCTTACTGGTTAGCAGAATGAATCACCGATACGCGA
Features (pLannotate 1.2.2; 21 found; start..end, strand, type, name):
    374..565     +  CDS            rop: Rop protein, which maintains plasmids at low copy number; rop
    667..806     +  misc_feature   bom: basis of mobility region from pBR322
    992..1580    -  rep_origin     ori: high-copy-number ColE1/pMB1/pBR322/pUC origin of replication
   1702..2517    +  CDS            KanR: aminoglycoside phosphotransferase; aph(3')-Ia; confers resistance to kanamycin in bacteria or G418 (Geneticin®) in eukaryotes
   2526..2583    -  promoter       AmpR promoter (fragment): bla
   2636..3064    -  rep_origin     f1 ori (sequence partly withheld): f1 bacteriophage origin of replication; arrow indicates direction of (+) strand synthesis
   3101..3148    -  terminator     T7 terminator: transcription terminator for bacteriophage T7 RNA polymerase
   3156..3205    -  CDS            SET1 (fragment): solubility-enhancement tag derived from T7 phage gene 10B
   3215..3232    -  CDS            9xHis (fragment): 9xHis affinity tag
   3251..3694    -  CDS            yqeY: YQEY_BACSU - Experimental evidence at protein level: Swiss-Prot protein existence level 1. From Bacillus subtilis (strain 168).
   3698..3994    -  CDS            SMT3: SMT3_YEAST - Experimental evidence at protein level: Swiss-Prot protein existence level 1. Not known; suppressor of MIF2 mutations. From Saccharomyces cerevisiae (strain ATCC 204508 / S288c) (Baker's yeast).
   4002..4021    -  CDS            7xHis (fragment): 6xHis affinity tag
   4053..4075    -  RBS            RBS: efficient ribosome binding site from bacteriophage T7 gene 10 (Olins and Rangwala, 1989)
   4090..4114    -  protein_bind   lac operator: The lac repressor binds to the lac operator to inhibit transcription in E. coli. This inhibition can be relieved by adding lactose or isopropyl-β-D-thiogalactopyranoside (IPTG). lac repressor encoded by lacI
   4115..4133    -  promoter       T7 promoter: promoter for bacteriophage T7 RNA polymerase
   4159..4438    +  CDS            TcR (fragment): tetracycline efflux protein; tet; confers resistance to tetracycline
   4446..4523    +  promoter       lacI promoter: lacI
   4524..5606    +  CDS            lacI: lac repressor; lacI; The lac repressor binds to the lac operator to inhibit transcription in E. coli. This inhibition can be relieved by adding lactose or isopropyl-β-D-thiogalactopyranoside (IPTG).
   5619..5640    +  protein_bind   CAP binding site: CAP binding activates transcription in the presence of cAMP. E. coli catabolite activator protein
   5655..5946    +  CDS            TcR (fragment): tetracycline efflux protein; tet; confers resistance to tetracycline
   6018..357     -  CDS            YPB1_ECOLX (across the origin): Protein predicted: Swiss-Prot protein existence level 4. From Escherichia coli.
