[The description below was written by a language model from this plasmid's Addgene catalogue record and pLannotate feature annotations shown in this document.]
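Description:
pAIP4_1NG6 is a bacterial expression plasmid built on a pET29b backbone for heterologous production of the Bacillus subtilis protein YqeY (an uncharacterized protein, also referred to here as 1NG6) in Escherichia coli. It replicates from a ColE1/pMB1-type origin. The feature table also shows the rop gene and the bom mobility region typical of pBR322-derived pET vectors, although the catalogue lists the plasmid as high copy. Selection is by kanamycin through the aph(3')-Ia gene, and an f1 origin is also present. Short tetracycline-resistance fragments and a predicted E. coli ORF spanning the numbering origin appear to be backbone remnants rather than functional parts.

The 444 bp yqeY coding sequence, made from synthetic DNA, was inserted by Golden Gate assembly through BsaI sites that were destroyed in the process. It is fused at its N-terminus to a polyhistidine tag followed by yeast Smt3 (SUMO). The catalogue gives this tag as 10x His, while the annotation software detects it only as a partial His match. Expression is driven by a T7 promoter with an adjacent lac operator and the T7 gene 10 ribosome binding site, and ends at the T7 terminator. A lacI cassette on the plasmid supplies repressor, so transcription is IPTG-inducible in hosts that provide T7 RNA polymerase. Downstream of the insert, the annotation also picks up a His-tag fragment and a SET1 solubility-tag fragment. The record does not say whether these are translated as part of the product.

The His tag allows capture on metal-affinity resin, and the Smt3 domain provides a recognition fold for SUMO-specific protease. This fits the associated work on high-throughput purification in which the target protein is released by protease elution.
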