Addgene plasmid #234191: pAIP4_1NG6
Purpose: Heterologous protein expression of YqeY in Escherichia coli
Depositing lab: Christopher Bahl. Depositing organization: AI Proteins. Publication: Facile, high-throughput protein purification enabled by high-efficiency protease elution. Cárcamo Noriega EN, Truebridge IS, Teets FD 3rd, Bowman JW 3rd, Rodriguez N, Howard TA, Bahl CD. Protein Sci. 2026 Sep;35(9):e70746. doi: 10.1002/pro.70746. PubMed 42555168.
Backbone
  Vector backbone: pET29b
  Backbone size w/o insert (bp): 5679
  Vector type: Bacterial Expression
Growth in bacteria
  Bacterial resistance: Kanamycin, 50 μg/mL
  Growth temperature: 37°C
  Growth strain: DH10B
  Copy number: High Copy
Gene/Insert
  Gene/Insert name: 1NG6 (alt names: YQEY_BACSU; Uncharacterized protein YqeY)
  Species: Bacillus subtilis
  Insert size (bp): 444
  Entrez Gene: yqeY (a.k.a. BSU_25400, BSU25400)
  Promoter: T7
  Tag / fusion protein: 10x HisTag-Smt3 (N terminal on backbone)
  Cloning method: Golden Gate
  Sequencing primers: 5′ T7-promoter; 3′ T7-Term
Resource information
  A portion of this plasmid was derived from a plasmid made by: Synthetic DNA
Terms and licenses: Academic/Nonprofit Terms; Industry Terms
Depositor comments: 5' cloning site: BsaI (destroyed), 3' cloning site: BsaI (destroyed)
How to cite: pAIP4_1NG6 was a gift from Christopher Bahl (Addgene plasmid # 234191 ; http://n2t.net/addgene:234191 ; RRID:Addgene_234191)
